Addgene plasmid #116893: pTW051d2
Purpose: high stringency SE-PACE AP
Depositing lab: David Liu. Depositing organization: Broad Institute. Publication: Continuous directed evolution of proteins with improved soluble expression. Wang T, Badran AH, Huang TP, Liu DR. Nat Chem Biol. 2018 Aug 20. pii: 10.1038/s41589-018-0121-5. doi: 10.1038/s41589-018-0121-5. PubMed 30127387.
Backbone
  Vector backbone: ColE1
  Total vector size (bp): 6540
Growth in bacteria
  Bacterial resistance: Spectinomycin and Streptomycin, 50 & 50 μg/mL
  Growth temperature: 37°C
  Growth strain: NEB turbo
  Copy number: High Copy
Gene/Insert 1
  Gene/Insert name: g3c
  Species: Synthetic
  Insert size (bp): 1362
Gene/Insert 2
  Gene/Insert name: T7 RNAP C-term R632S/Q649S
  Species: Synthetic
  Insert size (bp): 2118
Terms and licenses: Academic/Nonprofit Terms; Industry Terms: Not Available to Industry
How to cite: pTW051d2 was a gift from David Liu (Addgene plasmid # 116893 ; http://n2t.net/addgene:116893 ; RRID:Addgene_116893)
