[The description below was written by a language model from this plasmid's Addgene catalogue record and pLannotate feature annotations shown in this document.]
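Description:
pTW051d2 is a 6,540 bp bacterial accessory plasmid (AP) for soluble-expression phage-assisted continuous evolution (SE-PACE), described in the record as the high-stringency version. It is built on a ColE1 backbone and listed as high copy. The annotated origin region also retains the pBR322-type bom site, a rop gene and a short mbeC fragment. Selection is through aadA, which confers resistance to spectinomycin and streptomycin and sits directly downstream of an AmpR (bla) promoter.

The payload consists of two synthetic inserts placed in opposite orientations. The first, "g3c", is annotated as M13 gene III, which encodes the minor coat protein pIII that filamentous phage need to produce infectious progeny. The annotated match is somewhat shorter than the stated insert size, and the name suggests a partial or modified form of gene III, though the record does not define it. The second is a C-terminal portion of T7 RNA polymerase carrying the R632S and Q649S substitutions, annotated as a fragment of the T7 RNAP coding sequence. rrnB T1 and T2 terminators, together with a stretch of 5S rRNA sequence from the rrnB operon, flank the cassettes and insulate them from read-through transcription.

In PACE, host cells carry gene III on an accessory plasmid so that phage propagation depends on the activity being evolved. A C-terminal polymerase fragment implies a split T7 RNAP design in which a phage-supplied partner must complement it, linking soluble expression of the evolving protein to pIII production. The record does not state the promoters driving either insert, nor how the two substitutions or other design features set the higher stringency.
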