Features (pLannotate 1.2.2; 12 found; start..end, strand, type, name):
      4..792     -  CDS            aadA: S3AD_ECOLX - Experimental evidence at protein level: Swiss-Prot protein existence level 1. Mediates bacterial resistance to the antibiotics streptomycin and spectinomycin. From Escherichia coli.
    793..864     -  promoter       AmpR promoter: bla
    893..1481    +  rep_origin     ori: high-copy-number ColE1/pMB1/pBR322/pUC origin of replication
   1667..1807    -  misc_feature   bom: basis of mobility region from pBR322
   1909..2100    -  CDS            rop: Rop protein, which maintains plasmids at low copy number; rop
   2141..2197    +  CDS            mbeC (fragment): MBEC_ECOLX - Experimental evidence at protein level: Swiss-Prot protein existence level 1. Required for efficient mobilization of ColE1 plasmid and is thus essential to promote the specific transfer of the plasmid during conjugation. Probably functions by inducing DNA bending, helping the MbeA relaxase to melt the DNA around the nic site and cleave the phosphodiester bond. Binds specifically double-stranded DNA (dsDNA) containing the ColE1 oriT but does not recognize the inverted repeat (IR). From Escherichia coli.
   2211..2255    +  terminator     rrnB T1 terminator: transcription terminator T1 from the E. coli rrnB gene
   2452..3696    +  CDS            M13 gene III (sequence partly withheld): pIII; III; minor coat protein
   3804..5915    -  CDS            RPOL_BPT7 (fragment): Experimental evidence at protein level: Swiss-Prot protein existence level 1. Highly processive DNA-dependent RNA polymerase that catalyzes the transcription of class II and class III viral genes. Recognizes a specific promoter sequence and enters first into an 'abortive phase' where very short transcripts are synthesized and released before proceeding to the processive transcription of long RNA chains. Unwinds the double-stranded DNA to expose the coding strand for templating. Participates in the initiation of viral DNA replication presumably by making primers accessible to the DNA polymerase
   6120..6147    -  terminator     rrnB T2 terminator: transcription terminator T2 from the E. coli rrnB gene
   6239..6325    -  terminator     rrnB T1 terminator: Escherichia coli rrnB; transcription terminator T1 from the E. coli rrnB gene
   6327..6442    -  ncRNA          5S rRNA: Accession: RF00001 - 5S ribosomal RNA
>Addgene plasmid #116893 | pTW051d2 | addgene full sequence | sequence record 229866 | Addgene NGS Result
TTATTTGCCGACTACCTTGGTGATCTCGCCTTTCACGTAGTGGACAAATTCTTCCAACTGATCTGCGCGC
GAGGCCAAGCGATCTTCTTCTTGTCCAAGATAAGCCTGTCTAGCTTCAAGTATGACGGGCTGATACTGGG
CCGGCAGGCGCTCCATTGCCCAGTCGGCAGCGACATCCTTCGGCGCGATTTTGCCGGTTACTGCGCTGTA
CCAAATGCGGGACAACGTAAGCACTACATTTCGCTCATCTCCAGCCCAGTCGGGCGGCGAGTTCCATAGC
GTTAAGGTTTCATTTAGCGCCTCAAATAGATCCTGTTCAGGAACCGGATCAAAGAGTTCCTCCGCCGCTG
GACCTACCAAGGCAACGCTATGTTCTCTTGCTTTTGTCAGCAAGATAGCCAGATCAATGTCGATCGTGGC
TGGCTCGAAGATACCTGCAAGAATGTCATTGCGCTGCCATTCTCCAAATTGCAGTTCGCGCTTAGCTGGA
TAACGCCACGGAATGATGTCGTCGTGCACAACAATGGTGACTTCTACAGCGCGGAGAATCTCGCTCTCTC
CAGGGGAAGCCGAAGTTTCCAAAAGGTCGTTGATCAAAGCTCGCCGCGTTGTTTCATCAAGCCTTACGGT
CACCGTAACCAGCAAATCAATATCACTGTGTGGCTTCAGGCCGCCATCCACTGCGGAGCCGTACAAATGT
ACGGCCAGCAACGTCGGTTCGAGATGGCGCTCGATGACGCCAACTACCTCTGATAGTTGAGTCGATACTT
CGGCGATCACCGCTTCCCTCATACTCTTCCTTTTTCAATATTATTGAAGCATTTATCAGGGTTATTGTCT
CATGAGCGGATACATATTTGAATGTATTTAGAAAAATAGGCCAAATAGGCCGTTGAGATCCTTTTTTTCT
GCGCGTAATCTGCTGCTTGCAAACAAAAAAACCACCGCTACCAGCGGTGGTTTGTTTGCCGGATCAAGAG
CTACCACCTCTTTTTCCGAAGGTAACTGGCTTCAGCAGAGCGCAGATACCAAATACTGTCCTTCTAGTGT
AGCCGTAGTTAGGCCACCACTTCAAGAACTCTGTAGCACCGCCTACATACCTCGCTCTGCTAATCCTGTT
ACCAGTGGCTGCTGCCAGTGGCGATAAGTCGTGTCTTACCGGGTTGGACTCAAGACGATAGTTACCGGAT
AAGGCGCAGCGGTCGGGCTGAACGGGGGGTTCGTGCACACAGCCCAGCTTGGAGCGAACGACCTACACCG
AACTGAGATACCTACAGCGTGAGCTATGAGAAAGCGCCACGCTTCCCGAAGGGAGAAAGGCGGACAGGTA
TCCGGTAAGCGGCAGGGTCGGAACAGGAGAGCGCACGAGGGAGCTTCCAGGGGGAAACGCCTGGTATCTT
TATAGTCCTGTCGGGTTTCGCCACCTCTGACTTGAGCGTCGATTTTTGTGATGCTCGTCAGGGGGGCGGA
GCCTATGGAAAAACGCCAGCAACGCGGCCTTTTTACGGTTCCTGGCCTTTTGCTGGCCTTTTGCTCACAT
GTTCTTTCCTGCGTTATCCCCTGATTCTGTGGATAACCGTATTACAGCCTTTGAGTGAGCTGATACCGCT
CGCCGCAGCCGAACGACCGAGCGCAGCGAGTCAGTGAGCGAGGAAGCGGAAGAGCGCCTGATGCGGTATT
TTCTCCTTACGCATCTGTGCGGTATTTCACACCGCATATGGTGCACTCTCAGTACAATCTGCTCTGATGC
CGCATAGTTAAGCCAGTATACACTCCGCTATCGCTACGTGACTGGGTCATGGCTGCGCCCCGACACCCGC
CAACACCCGCTGACGCGCCCTGACGGGCTTGTCTTCTCCCGGCATCCGCTTACAGACAAGCTGTGACCGT
CTCCGGGAGCTGCATGTGTCAGAGGTTTTCACCGTCATCACCGAAACGCGCGAGGCAGCTGCGGTAAAGC
TCATCAGCGTGGTCGTGAAGCGATTCACAGATGTCTGCCTGTTCATCCGCGTCCAGCTCGTTGAGTTTCT
CCAGAAGCGTTAATGTCTGGCTTCTGATAAAGCGGGCCATGTTAAGGGCGGTTTTTTCCTGTTTGGTCAC
TGATGCCTCCGTGTAAGGGGGATTTCTGTTCATGGGGGTAATGATACCGATGAAACGAGAGAGGATGCTC
ACGATACGGGTTACTGATGATGAACAAGAGGACATCCGGTCAAATAAAACGAAAGGCTCAGTCGAAAGAC
TGGGCCTTTCGTTTTGCTGAGGAGACTTAGGGACCCTACTAATACGACTCCCTATAGGGAGAAAGACCTG
CAGGTGCAGTAAAAAAGGAAAAAAATGATCAAAATTGCCACGCGTAAATATTTAGGCAAACAGAATGTTT
ATGATATCGGTGTCGAGCGCGATCATAATTTCGCGCTGAAAAACGGCTTTATCGCCAGCAATTGTTTTAA
T
[56 nt withheld, positions 2452-2507]
C
[98 nt withheld, positions 2509-2606]
A
[305 nt withheld, positions 2608-2912]
G
[176 nt withheld, positions 2914-3089]
CCAATCGTCTGACCTGCCTCAACCTCCTGTC
[82 nt withheld, positions 3121-3202]
GCTCTGAGGGA
[161 nt withheld, positions 3214-3374]
T
[41 nt withheld, positions 3376-3416]
T
[62 nt withheld, positions 3418-3479]
A
[35 nt withheld, positions 3481-3515]
CCTCCCTCAATCGGTTGAATGTCGCCCTTTTGTCTTTGGCGCTGGTAAACCTTACGAGTTCAGTATCGAC
TGCGATAAGATCAACCTGTTCCGC
[50 nt withheld, positions 3610-3659]
T
[36 nt withheld, positions 3661-3696]
ACGGAGCCAATGTACGCAAAAAACCCCGCTTCAGCGGGGTTTTTTCGCCAAAAAAAACCCCGCCCTGTCA
GGGGCGGGGTTTTTTTTTAGGGCCCTACTGACTGTTACGCGAACGCGAAGTCCGACTCTAAGATGTCACG
GAGGTTCAAGTTACCTTTAGCCGGAAGTGCTGGCATTTTGTCCAATTGAGACTCGTGCAACTGGTCAGCG
AACTGGTCGTAGAAATCAGCCAGTACATCACAAGACTCATATGTGTCAACCATAGTTTCGCGCACTGCTT
TGAACAGGTTCGCAGCGTCAGCCGGAATGGTACCGAAGGAGTCGTGAATCAGTGCAAAAGATTCGATTCC
GTACTTCTCGTGTGCCCACACTACAGTCTTACGAAGGTGGCTACCGTCTTGGCTGTGTACAAAGTTAGGA
GCGATACCAGACTCCTGTTTGTGTGCATCAATCTCGCTATCTTTGTTGGTGTTAATGGTAGGCTGTAAGC
GGAACTGACCGAGGAACATCAGGTTCAAGCGCGTCTGAATAGGCTTCTTGTATTCCTGCCACACAGGGAA
ACCATCAGGAGTTACCCAATGCACAGCGCAACGCTTGCGAAGAATCTCTCCAGTCTTCTTATCTTTGACC
TCAGCAGCCAGCAGCTTAGCAGCAGACTTAAGCCAGTTCATTGCTTCAACCGCAGCTACCACCGTCACGC
TCACAGATTCCCAAATCAGCTTAGCCATGTATCCAGCAGCCTGATTCGGCTGAGTGAACATCAGACCCTT
GCCGGAATCAATAGCTGGCTGAATGGTATCTTCCAGCACACTTTGACGGAAGCCGAACTCTTTGGACCCG
TAAGCCAGCGTCATGACTGAACTCTTAGTCACACTGCGAGTAACACCGTAAGCCAGCCATTGACCAGCCA
GTGCCTTAGTGCCCAGCTTGACTTTCTCAGAGATTTCACCAGTGTTCTCATCGGTCACGGTAACTACTTC
GTTATCGGTCCCATTGATTGCGTCTGCTTGTAGAATCTCGTTGACTTTCTTAGCAACAATCCCGTAGATG
TCCTGAACGGTTTCACTAGGAAGCAAGTTAACCGCGCGACCACCTACCTCATCTCGGAGCATCGCGGAGA
AGTGCTGGATGCCAGAGCAAGACCCGTCAAACGCCAGCGGAAGGGAGCAGTTATAGCTCAGGCCGTGGTG
CTGTACCCCAGCGTACTCAAAGCAGAACGCAAGGAAGCAGAACGGAGAATCTTGCTCAGCCCACCAAGTG
TTCTCCAGTGGAGACTTAGCGCAAGCCATGATGTTCTCGTGGTTTTCCTCAATGAACTTGATGCGCTCAG
GGAACGGAACCTTATCGACACCCGCACAGTTTGCACCGTGGATTTTCAGCCAGTAGTAACCTTCCTTACC
GATTGGTTTACCTTTCGCCAGCGTAAGCAGTCCTTTGGTCATATCGTTACCTTGCGGGTTGAACATTGAC
ACAGCGTAAACACGACCGCGCCAGTCCATGTTGTAAGGGAACCAGATGGCCTTATGGTTAGCAAACTTAT
TGGCTTGCTCAAGCATGAACTCAAGGCTGATACGGCGAGACTTGCGAGCCTTGTCCTTGCGGTACACAGC
AGCGGCAGCACGTTTCCACGCGGTGAGAGCCTCAGGATTCATGTCGATGTCTTCCGGTTTCATCGGGAGT
TCTTCACGCTCAATCGCAGGGATGTCCTCGACCGGACAATGCTTCCACTTGGTGATTACGTTGGCGACCG
CTAGGACTTTCTTGTTGATTTTCCATGCGGTGTTTTGCGCAATGTTAATCGCTTTGTACACCTCAGGCAT
GTAAACGTCTTCGTAGCGCATCAGTGCTTTCTTACTGTGAGTACGCACCAGCGCCAGAGGACGACGACCG
TTAGCCCAATAGCCACCACCAGTAATGCCAGTCCACGGCTTAGGAGGAACTACGCAAGGTTGGAACATCG
GAGAGATGCCAGCCAGCGCACCTGCACGGGTTGCGATAGCCTCAGCGTATTCAGGTGCGAGTTCGATAGT
CTCAGAGTCTTGACCTACTACGCCAGCATTTTGGCGGTGTAAGCTAACCATTCCGGTTGACTCAATGAGC
ATCTCGATGCAGCGTACTCCTACATGAATAGAGTCTTCCTTATGCCACGAAGACCACGCCTCGCCACCGA
GTAGACCCTTAGAGAGCATGTCAGCCTCGACAACTTGCATAAATGCTTTCATTTTTTTTTCCTCCTTACT
CTAGTAAAAGTTAAACAAAATTATTTGTAGAGGGAAACCGTTGTGGTCTCCCTGAATATAGATACCGAGC
CTTATGCATGCCCGTAAAGTTATCCAGCAACCACTCATAGACCTAGGGCAGCAGATAGGGACGACGTGGT
GTTAGCTGTGCTCTAGAATCCTCAGCGAGTTTGTAGAAACGCAAAAAGGCCATCCGTCAGGATGGCCTTC
TGCTTAATTTGATGCCTGGCAGTTTATGGCGGGCGTCCTGCCCGCCACCCTCCGGGCCGTTGCTTCGCAA
CGTTCAAATCCGCTCCCGGCGGATTTGTCCTACTCAGGAGAGCGTTCACCGACAAACAACAGATAAAACG
AAAGGCCCAGTCTTTCGACTGAGCCTTTCGTTTTATTTGATGCCTGGCAGTTCCCTACTCTCGCATGGGG
AGACCCCACACTACCATCGGCGCTACGGCGTTTCACTTCTGAGTTCGGCATGGGGTCAGGTGGGACCACC
GCGCTACTGCCGCCAGGCAAATTCTGTTTTATCAGACCGCTTCTGCGTTCTGATTTAATCTGTATCAGGC
TGAAAATCTTCTCTCATCCGCCAAAACAGCCATGCCCATGGCGT
